Addgene plasmid #219350: SFFV-ZXDC-Brd 441
Purpose: Transcription factor ZXDC with a specific barcode assigned.
Depositing lab: Filipe Pereira. Depositing organization: Center for Neuroscience and Cell Biology, University of Coimbra. Publication: A combinatorial transcription factor screening platform for immune cell reprogramming. Kurochkin I, Altman AR, Caiado I, Pertiga-Cabral D, Halitzki E, Minaeva M, Zimmermannova O, Henriques-Oliveira L, Klein D, Nair M, Oliveira D, Cajal LR, Knittel R, Feick C, Ringner M, Martin M, Cirovic B, Pires CF, Rosa FF, Sitnicka E, Theis FJ, Pereira CF. Cell Syst. 2026 Jan 21;17(1):101457. doi: 10.1016/j.cels.2025.101457. Epub 2026 Jan 14. PubMed 41539305.
Backbone
  Vector backbone: SFFV-MCS
  Backbone size w/o insert (bp): 6638
  Vector type: Lentiviral
Growth in bacteria
  Bacterial resistance: Ampicillin, 100 μg/mL
  Growth temperature: 37°C
  Growth strain: NEB Stable
  Copy number: High Copy
Gene/Insert
  Gene/Insert name: ZXDC
  Species: H. sapiens (human)
  Insert size (bp): 2577
  Mutation: Codon optimized
  Entrez Gene: ZXDC (a.k.a. ZXDL, FLJ13861, FLJ36477, FLJ37830, MGC11349, DKFZp547N024)
  Promoter: The spleen focus-forming virus (SFFV) promoter
  Cloning method: Restriction Enzyme; 5′ cloning site Bsp119I (not destroyed); 3′ cloning site BstHI (not destroyed)
Terms and licenses: Academic/Nonprofit Terms; Industry Terms: Not Available to Industry
Depositor comments: Barcode sequence cloned into XbaI restriction site. Design of plasmid is as follows: SFFV-[TF sequence]-WPRE-[Barcode sequence].
How to cite: SFFV-ZXDC-Brd 441 was a gift from Filipe Pereira (Addgene plasmid # 219350 ; http://n2t.net/addgene:219350 ; RRID:Addgene_219350)
