[The description below was written by a language model from this plasmid's Addgene catalogue record and pLannotate feature annotations shown in this document.]
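Description:
SFFV-ZXDC-Brd 441 is a third-generation-style, self-inactivating HIV-1 lentiviral transfer plasmid built on the SFFV-MCS backbone and carrying a codon-optimized human ZXDC open reading frame. It is maintained in E. coli through a high-copy ColE1/pUC-type origin with ampicillin selection (AmpR under its own bla promoter). The backbone also retains pBluescript-derived remnants such as an f1 origin, lac regulatory elements with lacZα and lacI fragments, and T3 and T7 promoters. The record lists no mammalian selection marker or fluorescent reporter.

The viral cassette begins with an RSV promoter fused to a truncated 5' LTR, which drives Tat-independent production of the genomic RNA in packaging cells. This is followed by the Ψ packaging signal with a partial gag sequence, the Rev response element for nuclear export of the unspliced genome, and the cPPT/CTS, which aids nuclear import in target cells. Inside the provirus, the spleen focus-forming virus LTR promoter drives ZXDC, a zinc-finger transcription factor annotated as cooperating with CIITA to promote MHC class I and II gene transcription. The insert sits between MCS fragments, and a WPRE downstream enhances transcript expression. According to the depositor, a construct-specific barcode was cloned into an XbaI site after the WPRE, giving the layout SFFV–TF–WPRE–barcode; the barcode itself is not annotated in the feature table. A ΔU3 3' LTR and an SV40 poly(A) signal close the unit.

The plasmid is one member of a barcoded transcription factor collection made for combinatorial screening in immune cell reprogramming. The barcode's position upstream of the 3' LTR would place it within the expressed transcript, which presumably allows the delivered factor to be identified by sequencing.
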