Features (pLannotate 1.2.2; 29 found; start..end, strand, type, name):
     94..112     -  promoter       T7 promoter: promoter for bacteriophage T7 RNA polymerase
    120..275     +  CDS            lacZα (fragment): LacZα fragment of β-galactosidase; lacZ fragment
    280..708     +  rep_origin     f1 ori (sequence partly withheld): f1 bacteriophage origin of replication; arrow indicates direction of (+) strand synthesis
    761..865     +  promoter       AmpR promoter: bla
    866..1726    +  CDS            AmpR: β-lactamase; bla; confers resistance to ampicillin, carbenicillin, and related antibiotics
   1897..2485    +  rep_origin     ori: high-copy-number ColE1/pMB1/pBR322/pUC origin of replication
   2668..2760    +  CDS            lacI (fragment): lac repressor; lacI; The lac repressor binds to the lac operator to inhibit transcription in E. coli. This inhibition can be relieved by adding lactose or isopropyl-β-D-thiogalactopyranoside (IPTG).
   2773..2794    +  protein_bind   CAP binding site: CAP binding activates transcription in the presence of cAMP. E. coli catabolite activator protein
   2809..2839    +  promoter       lac promoter: promoter for the E. coli lac operon
   2847..2863    +  protein_bind   lac operator: The lac repressor binds to the lac operator to inhibit transcription in E. coli. This inhibition can be relieved by adding lactose or isopropyl-β-D-thiogalactopyranoside (IPTG). lac repressor encoded by lacI
   2908..2926    +  promoter       T3 promoter: promoter for bacteriophage T3 RNA polymerase
   2954..3180    +  promoter       RSV promoter: Rous sarcoma virus enhancer/promoter
   3181..3361    +  LTR            5' LTR (truncated): truncated 5' long terminal repeat (LTR) from HIV-1
   3408..3533    +  misc_feature   HIV-1 Ψ: packaging signal of human immunodeficiency virus type 1
   3517..3880    +  CDS            HIV-1 gag (fragment): gag protein from human immunodeficiency virus 1; gag
   4026..4259    +  misc_feature   RRE: The Rev response element (RRE) of HIV-1 allows for Rev-dependent mRNA export from the nucleus to the cytoplasm.
   4636..4736    +  CDS            Rev (fragment): human immunodeficiency virus 1 (HIV-1) Rev protein; rev; enhances nuclear export of unspliced and incompletely spliced viral mRNAs
   4755..4872    +  misc_feature   cPPT/CTS: central polypurine tract and central termination sequence of HIV-1
   4906..5307    +  promoter       SFFV promoter: spleen focus-forming virus long terminal repeat (LTR) promoter
   5317..5340    +  misc_feature   MCS (fragment): pBluescript multiple cloning site
   5365..7938    +  CDS            ZXDC: ZXDC_HUMAN - Also known as ZXDL. Experimental evidence at protein level: Swiss-Prot protein existence level 1. Cooperates with CIITA to promote transcription of MHC class I and MHC class II genes. From Homo sapiens (Human).
   7949..7974    +  misc_feature   MCS (fragment): pBluescript multiple cloning site
   7974..8033    +  CDS            S (fragment): HBSAG_WHV6 - Experimental evidence at transcript level: Swiss-Prot protein existence level 2. The middle envelope protein plays an important role in the budding of the virion. It is involved in the induction of budding in a nucleocapsid independent way. In this process the majority of envelope proteins bud to form subviral lipoprotein particles of 22 nm of diameter that do not contain a nucleocapsid (By similarity). From Woodchuck hepatitis B virus (isolate w64/pWS23) (WHV).
   8165..8568    +  misc_feature   WPRE: woodchuck hepatitis virus posttranscriptional regulatory element
   8626..8685    +  CDS            nef (fragment): NEF_HV1Z2 - Experimental evidence at protein level: Swiss-Prot protein existence level 1. Extracellular Nef protein targets CD4(+) T-lymphocytes for apoptosis by interacting with CXCR4 surface receptors. From Human immunodeficiency virus type 1 group M subtype D (isolate Z2/CDC-Z34) (HIV-1).
   8687..8920    +  LTR            3' LTR (ΔU3): self-inactivating 3' long terminal repeat (LTR) from HIV-1
   8992..9113    +  polyA_signal   SV40 poly(A) signal: SV40 polyadenylation signal
   9132..9153    +  rep_origin     SV40 ori (fragment): SV40 origin of replication
   9153..73      +  rep_origin     SV40 ori (across the origin): SV40 origin of replication
>Addgene plasmid #219350 | SFFV-ZXDC-Brd 441 | addgene full sequence | sequence record 449088 | Addgene NGS Result
ATTTATGCAGAGGCCGAGGCCGCCTCGGCCTCTGAGCTATTCCAGAAGTAGTGAGGAGGCTTTTTTGGAG
GCCTAGGGACGTACCCAATTCGCCCTATAGTGAGTCGTATTACGCGCGCTCACTGGCCGTCGTTTTACAA
CGTCGTGACTGGGAAAACCCTGGCGTTACCCAACTTAATCGCCTTGCAGCACATCCCCCTTTCGCCAGCT
GGCGTAATAGCGAAGAGGCCCGCACCGATCGCCCTTCCCAACAGTTGCGCAGCCTGAATGGCGAATGGG
[124 nt withheld, positions 280-403]
C
[91 nt withheld, positions 405-495]
A
[49 nt withheld, positions 497-545]
CCTTTGACGTTGGAGTCCACGTTCTTT
[37 nt withheld, positions 573-609]
ACCCTATCTCGGTCTATTCTTTTGATTTATAAGGGATTTTGCCGATTTCGGCCTATTGGTTAAAAAATGA
GCTGATTTAACAAAAATTTAACGCGAATTTTAACAAAATATTAACGCTTACAATTTAGGTGGCACTTTTC
GGGGAAATGTGCGCGGAACCCCTATTTGTTTATTTTTCTAAATACATTCAAATATGTATCCGCTCATGAG
ACAATAACCCTGATAAATGCTTCAATAATATTGAAAAAGGAAGAGTATGAGTATTCAACATTTCCGTGTC
GCCCTTATTCCCTTTTTTGCGGCATTTTGCCTTCCTGTTTTTGCTCACCCAGAAACGCTGGTGAAAGTAA
AAGATGCTGAAGATCAGTTGGGTGCACGAGTGGGTTACATCGAACTGGATCTCAACAGCGGTAAGATCCT
TGAGAGTTTTCGCCCCGAAGAACGTTTTCCAATGATGAGCACTTTTAAAGTTCTGCTATGTGGCGCGGTA
TTATCCCGTATTGACGCCGGGCAAGAGCAACTCGGTCGCCGCATACACTATTCTCAGAATGACTTGGTTG
AGTACTCACCAGTCACAGAAAAGCATCTTACGGATGGCATGACAGTAAGAGAATTATGCAGTGCTGCCAT
AACCATGAGTGATAACACTGCGGCCAACTTACTTCTGACAACGATCGGAGGACCGAAGGAGCTAACCGCT
TTTTTGCACAACATGGGGGATCATGTAACTCGCCTTGATCGTTGGGAACCGGAGCTGAATGAAGCCATAC
CAAACGACGAGCGTGACACCACGATGCCTGTAGCAATGGCAACAACGTTGCGCAAACTATTAACTGGCGA
ACTACTTACTCTAGCTTCCCGGCAACAATTAATAGACTGGATGGAGGCGGATAAAGTTGCAGGACCACTT
CTGCGCTCGGCCCTTCCGGCTGGCTGGTTTATTGCTGATAAATCTGGAGCCGGTGAGCGTGGGTCTCGCG
GTATCATTGCAGCACTGGGGCCAGATGGTAAGCCCTCCCGTATCGTAGTTATCTACACGACGGGGAGTCA
GGCAACTATGGATGAACGAAATAGACAGATCGCTGAGATAGGTGCCTCACTGATTAAGCATTGGTAACTG
TCAGACCAAGTTTACTCATATATACTTTAGATTGATTTAAAACTTCATTTTTAATTTAAAAGGATCTAGG
TGAAGATCCTTTTTGATAATCTCATGACCAAAATCCCTTAACGTGAGTTTTCGTTCCACTGAGCGTCAGA
CCCCGTAGAAAAGATCAAAGGATCTTCTTGAGATCCTTTTTTTCTGCGCGTAATCTGCTGCTTGCAAACA
AAAAAACCACCGCTACCAGCGGTGGTTTGTTTGCCGGATCAAGAGCTACCAACTCTTTTTCCGAAGGTAA
CTGGCTTCAGCAGAGCGCAGATACCAAATACTGTTCTTCTAGTGTAGCCGTAGTTAGGCCACCACTTCAA
GAACTCTGTAGCACCGCCTACATACCTCGCTCTGCTAATCCTGTTACCAGTGGCTGCTGCCAGTGGCGAT
AAGTCGTGTCTTACCGGGTTGGACTCAAGACGATAGTTACCGGATAAGGCGCAGCGGTCGGGCTGAACGG
GGGGTTCGTGCACACAGCCCAGCTTGGAGCGAACGACCTACACCGAACTGAGATACCTACAGCGTGAGCT
ATGAGAAAGCGCCACGCTTCCCGAAGGGAGAAAGGCGGACAGGTATCCGGTAAGCGGCAGGGTCGGAACA
GGAGAGCGCACGAGGGAGCTTCCAGGGGGAAACGCCTGGTATCTTTATAGTCCTGTCGGGTTTCGCCACC
TCTGACTTGAGCGTCGATTTTTGTGATGCTCGTCAGGGGGGCGGAGCCTATGGAAAAACGCCAGCAACGC
GGCCTTTTTACGGTTCCTGGCCTTTTGCTGGCCTTTTGCTCACATGTTCTTTCCTGCGTTATCCCCTGAT
TCTGTGGATAACCGTATTACCGCCTTTGAGTGAGCTGATACCGCTCGCCGCAGCCGAACGACCGAGCGCA
GCGAGTCAGTGAGCGAGGAAGCGGAAGAGCGCCCAATACGCAAACCGCCTCTCCCCGCGCGTTGGCCGAT
TCATTAATGCAGCTGGCACGACAGGTTTCCCGACTGGAAAGCGGGCAGTGAGCGCAACGCAATTAATGTG
AGTTAGCTCACTCATTAGGCACCCCAGGCTTTACACTTTATGCTTCCGGCTCGTATGTTGTGTGGAATTG
TGAGCGGATAACAATTTCACACAGGAAACAGCTATGACCATGATTACGCCAAGCGCGCAATTAACCCTCA
CTAAAGGGAACAAAAGCTGGAGCTGCAAGCTTAATGTAGTCTTATGCAATACTCTTGTAGTCTTGCAACA
TGGTAACGATGAGTTAGCAACATGCCTTACAAGGAGAGAAAAAGCACCGTGCATGCCGATTGGTGGAAGT
AAGGTGGTACGATCGTGCCTTATTAGGAAGGCAACAGACGGGTCTGACATGGATTGGACGAACCACTGAA
TTGCCGCATTGCAGAGATATTGTATTTAAGTGCCTAGCTCGATACATAAACGGGTCTCTCTGGTTAGACC
AGATCTGAGCCTGGGAGCTCTCTGGCTAACTAGGGAACCCACTGCTTAAGCCTCAATAAAGCTTGCCTTG
AGTGCTTCAAGTAGTGTGTGCCCGTCTGTTGTGTGACTCTGGTAACTAGAGATCCCTCAGACCCTTTTAG
TCAGTGTGGAAAATCTCTAGCAGTGGCGCCCGAACAGGGACTTGAAAGCGAAAGGGAAACCAGAGGAGCT
CTCTCGACGCAGGACTCGGCTTGCTGAAGCGCGCACGGCAAGAGGCGAGGGGCGGCGACTGGTGAGTACG
CCAAAAATTTTGACTAGCGGAGGCTAGAAGGAGAGAGATGGGTGCGAGAGCGTCAGTATTAAGCGGGGGA
GAATTAGATCGCGATGGGAAAAAATTCGGTTAAGGCCAGGGGGAAAGAAAAAATATAAATTAAAACATAT
AGTATGGGCAAGCAGGGAGCTAGAACGATTCGCAGTTAATCCTGGCCTGTTAGAAACATCAGAAGGCTGT
AGACAAATACTGGGACAGCTACAACCATCCCTTCAGACAGGATCAGAAGAACTTAGATCATTATATAATA
CAGTAGCAACCCTCTATTGTGTGCATCAAAGGATAGAGATAAAAGACACCAAGGAAGCTTTAGACAAGAT
AGAGGAAGAGCAAAACAAAAGTAAGACCACCGCACAGCAAGCGGCCGCTGATCTTCAGACCTGGAGGAGG
AGATATGAGGGACAATTGGAGAAGTGAATTATATAAATATAAAGTAGTAAAAATTGAACCATTAGGAGTA
GCACCCACCAAGGCAAAGAGAAGAGTGGTGCAGAGAGAAAAAAGAGCAGTGGGAATAGGAGCTTTGTTCC
TTGGGTTCTTGGGAGCAGCAGGAAGCACTATGGGCGCAGCGTCAATGACGCTGACGGTACAGGCCAGACA
ATTATTGTCTGGTATAGTGCAGCAGCAGAACAATTTGCTGAGGGCTATTGAGGCGCAACAGCATCTGTTG
CAACTCACAGTCTGGGGCATCAAGCAGCTCCAGGCAAGAATCCTGGCTGTGGAAAGATACCTAAAGGATC
AACAGCTCCTGGGGATTTGGGGTTGCTCTGGAAAACTCATTTGCACCACTGCTGTGCCTTGGAATGCTAG
TTGGAGTAATAAATCTCTGGAACAGATTTGGAATCACACGACCTGGATGGAGTGGGACAGAGAAATTAAC
AATTACACAAGCTTAATACACTCCTTAATTGAAGAATCGCAAAACCAGCAAGAAAAGAATGAACAAGAAT
TATTGGAATTAGATAAATGGGCAAGTTTGTGGAATTGGTTTAACATAACAAATTGGCTGTGGTATATAAA
ATTATTCATAATGATAGTAGGAGGCTTGGTAGGTTTAAGAATAGTTTTTGCTGTACTTTCTATAGTGAAT
AGAGTTAGGCAGGGATATTCACCATTATCGTTTCAGACCCACCTCCCAACCCCGAGGGGACCCGACAGGC
CCGAAGGAATAGAAGAAGAAGGTGGAGAGAGAGACAGAGACAGATCCATTCGATTAGTGAACGGATCTCG
ACGGTATCGGTTAACTTTTAAAAGAAAAGGGGGGATTGGGGGGTACAGTGCAGGGGAAAGAATAGTAGAC
ATAATAGCAACAGACATACAAACTAAAGAATTACAAAAACAAATTACAAAAATTCAAAATTTTATCGATC
ACGAGACTAGCCTCGAGCTGGCTGCAGTAACGCCATTTTGCAAGGCATGGAAAAATACCAAACCAAGAAT
AGAGAAGTTCAGATCAAGGGCGGGTACATGAAAATAGCTAACGTTGGGCCAAACAGGATATCTGCGGTGA
GCAGTTTCGGCCCCGGCCCGGGGCCAAGAACAGATGGTCACCGCAGTTTCGGCCCCGGCCCGAGGCCAAG
AACAGATGGTCCCCAGATATGGCCCAACCCTCAGCAGTTTCTTAAGACCCATCAGATGTTTCCAGGCTCC
CCCAAGGACCTGAAATGACCCTGCGCCTTATTTGAATTAACCAATCAGCCTGCTTCTCGCTTCTGTTCGC
GCGCTTCTGCTTCCCGAGCTCTATAAAAGAGCTCACAACCCCTCACTCGGCGCGCCAGTCCTCCGACAGA
CTGAGTCGGCCGGTCGAATCAAGCTTATCGATACCGTCGACGGATCCGCTAGCCCGCGGTTCGAAATGGA
TTTGCCAGCCCTGTTACCGGCCCCAACAGCTAGGGGTGGCCAGCACGGTGGTGGTCCAGGGCCTCTTCGT
CGTGCTCCTGCTCCTTTAGGGGCCTCACCAGCAAGAAGAAGACTTCTCTTGGTCCGCGGTCCCGAGGACG
GTGGCCCAGGAGCTCGTCCTGGTGAAGCTTCAGGCCCGTCACCCCCACCTGCGGAAGATGATAGTGATGG
AGATTCATTTCTCGTCTTGTTAGAGGTCCCACATGGCGGGGCAGCGGCGGAAGCCGCTGGGTCTCAAGAA
GCTGAACCAGGATCACGGGTTAATCTTGCCTCTAGGCCTGAACAAGGTCCTTCAGGGCCAGCAGCTCCAC
CAGGACCGGGTGTGGCGCCCGCAGGAGCTGTAACAATTTCAAGTCAAGATCTTCTCGTTAGGCTTGATAG
GGGAGTGCTGGCTCTTAGCGCACCACCAGGGCCAGCGACAGCTGGGGCTGCTGCCCCGAGAAGGGCACCT
CAAGCATCAGGACCTTCAACCCCTGGTTATAGGTGTCCAGAACCTCAATGTGCATTGGCTTTTGCAAAGA
AACATCAACTGAAAGTACATCTCTTAACACATGGCGGTGGGCAAGGACGTAGGCCTTTTAAATGTCCCTT
GGAAGGATGCGGCTGGGCTTTTACCACATCTTATAAACTGAAAAGACATCTCCAATCACATGATAAACTC
CGCCCATTTGGATGCCCTGTTGGCGGATGCGGGAAGAAGTTTACCACTGTGTACAATTTAAAAGCTCATA
TGAAAGGGCATGAACAAGAATCTCTCTTTAAATGTGAAGTCTGTGCGGAACGGTTTCCTACCCATGCTAA
ACTTAGTAGCCATCAAAGATCCCATTTTGAACCTGAACGACCATATAAATGCGATTTCCCAGGGTGCGAG
AAAACCTTCATTACGGTTTCCGCACTTTTCTCACACAATAGGGCGCATTTTCGCGAGCAGGAATTATTCT
CATGTTCTTTCCCCGGATGTTCTAAACAATACGACAAGGCTTGCCGTCTCAAGATCCATCTCCGCTCCCA
CACCGGAGAGCGGCCTTTCATCTGCGATAGTGATAGTTGCGGATGGACGTTTACGAGTATGTCTAAGTTG
CTCCGGCATCGTCGTAAGCACGATGACGATCGCCGCTTCACATGTCCCGTTGAAGGGTGCGGCAAGTCCT
TTACACGGGCCGAACACTTGAAGGGACATAGTATTACACATCTCGGTACCAAACCTTTTGAATGCCCAGT
CGAGGGCTGCTGTGCACGGTTTTCAGCCAGATCTTCTCTTTATATCCATAGCAAGAAGCATGTTCAAGAC
GTAGGCGCCCCTAAGAGTAGATGTCCGGTCAGCACATGTAATAGGCTGTTTACAAGTAAACATAGTATGA
AAGCCCATATGGTGAGGCAACATTCCCGAAGGCAGGACCTGCTGCCCCAACTTGAGGCGCCATCTTCCTT
GACGCCATCATCAGAGCTTTCCTCTCCTGGACAGAGCGAACTGACAAATATGGACCTGGCCGCCCTTTTC
AGCGATACTCCCGCTAACGCCTCTGGCTCCGCCGGCGGAAGCGACGAAGCGCTTAATAGCGGCATACTTA
CCATCGATGTGACAAGCGTTTCAAGTTCCCTCGGCGGCAATCTGCCCGCCAACAACTCTAGTCTGGGCCC
AATGGAGCCTTTGGTGCTTGTTGCGCATTCCGACATCCCACCTTCCCTTGATTCACCCTTGGTGTTGGGT
ACTGCCGCGACTGTGCTTCAACAAGGATCCTTTTCAGTTGACGATGTACAAACGGTTTCAGCCGGCGCTC
TTGGGTGCCTTGTTGCACTCCCTATGAAGAATCTCTCTGATGATCCGCTCGCCCTGACTAGCAACAGCAA
TCTCGCTGCCCACATAACTACGCCAACAAGCAGCTCTACTCCTAGGGAGAACGCTAGCGTTCCTGAGTTA
TTAGCGCCCATTAAAGTTGAACCCGATTCCCCCTCACGACCCGGTGCGGTCGGTCAACAAGAGGGGTCTC
ACGGATTGCCACAATCAACTCTGCCATCTCCCGCCGAACAACATGGAGCTCAAGATACCGAATTAAGCGC
TGGTACAGGGAATTTCTACCTGGAGTCTGGCGGTAGCGCTCGCACAGACTATCGCGCAATCCAGCTTGCT
AAAGAGAAGAAACAACGGGGTGCCGGAAGTAACGCTGGGGCAAGTCAAAGCACACAACGGAAGATCAAGG
AAGGTAAGATGTCTCCACCTCACTTTCACGCATCCCAAAATTCTTGGCTGTGCGGATCACTTGTAGTCCC
TTCCGGCGGGCGCCCAGGCCCTGCACCGGCAGCCGGAGTCCAATGTGGAGCCCAAGGGGTGCAAGTGCAA
TTGGTACAAGACGATCCAAGCGGAGAGGGCGTGTTGCCTTCTGCTAGAGGTCCCGCGACATTTCTGCCTT
TTCTTACAGTAGATCTCCCAGTATATGTGCTGCAAGAAGTCCTGCCAAGCAGCGGCGGTCCCGCGGGCCC
CGAAGCTACACAATTTCCCGGCAGTACAATTAATTTGCAAGACCTTCAATGAACCGGTCGGATCCCCCGG
GCTGCAGGAATTCGAGCATCTTACCGCCATTTATTCCCATATTTGTTCTGTTTTTCTTGATTTGGGTATA
CATTTAAATGTTAATAAAACAAAATGGTGGGGCAATCATTTACATTTTTAGGGATATGTAATTACTAGTT
CAGGTGTATTGCCACAAGACAAACATGTTAAGAAACTTTCCCGTTATTTACGCTCTGTTCCTGTTAATCA
ACCTCTGGATTACAAAATTTGTGAAAGATTGACTGATATTCTTAACTATGTTGCTCCTTTTACGCTGTGT
GGATATGCTGCTTTAATGCCTCTGTATCATGCTATTGCTTCCCGTACGGCTTTCGTTTTCTCCTCCTTGT
ATAAATCCTGGTTGCTGTCTCTTTATGAGGAGTTGTGGCCCGTTGTCCGTCAACGTGGCGTGGTGTGCTC
TGTGTTTGCTGACGCAACCCCCACTGGCTGGGGCATTGCCACCACCTGTCAACTCCTTTCTGGGACTTTC
GCTTTCCCCCTCCCGATCGCCACGGCAGAACTCATCGCCGCCTGCCTTGCCCGCTGCTGGACAGGGGCTA
GGTTGCTGGGCACTGATAATTCCGTGGTGTTGTCGGGGAAGCTGACGTCCTTTGCAATTCGATATCAAGC
TGTACCTTCTAGATGTACACTCAGTCTAGCGCTTCTAGACCAATGACTTACAAGGCAGCTGTAGATCTTA
GCCACTTTTTAAAAGAAAAGGGGGGACTGGAAGGGCTAATTCACTCCCAACGAAGACAAGATCTGCTTTT
TGCTTGTACTGGGTCTCTCTGGTTAGACCAGATCTGAGCCTGGGAGCTCTCTGGCTAACTAGGGAACCCA
CTGCTTAAGCCTCAATAAAGCTTGCCTTGAGTGCTTCAAGTAGTGTGTGCCCGTCTGTTGTGTGACTCTG
GTAACTAGAGATCCCTCAGACCCTTTTAGTCAGTGTGGAAAATCTCTAGCAGTAGTAGTTCATGTCATCT
TATTATTCAGTATTTATAACTTGCAAAGAAATGAATATCAGAGAGTGAGAGGAACTTGTTTATTGCAGCT
TATAATGGTTACAAATAAAGCAATAGCATCACAAATTTCACAAATAAAGCATTTTTTTCACTGCATTCTA
GTTGTGGTTTGTCCAAACTCATCAATGTATCTTATCATGTCTGGCTCTAGCTATCCCGCCCCTAACTCCG
CCCATCCCGCCCCTAACTCCGCCCAGTTCCGCCCATTCTCCGCCCCATGGCTGACTAATTTTTTTT
