>Addgene plasmid #219350 | SFFV-ZXDC-Brd 441 | depositor partial sequence | sequence record 428530 | TF ORF
ATGGATTTGCCAGCCCTGTTACCGGCCCCAACAGCTAGGGGTGGCCAGCACGGTGGTGGTCCAGGGCCTC
TTCGTCGTGCTCCTGCTCCTTTAGGGGCCTCACCAGCAAGAAGAAGACTTCTCTTGGTCCGCGGTCCCGA
GGACGGTGGCCCAGGAGCTCGTCCTGGTGAAGCTTCAGGCCCGTCACCCCCACCTGCGGAAGATGATAGT
GATGGAGATTCATTTCTCGTCTTGTTAGAGGTCCCACATGGCGGGGCAGCGGCGGAAGCCGCTGGGTCTC
AAGAAGCTGAACCAGGATCACGGGTTAATCTTGCCTCTAGGCCTGAACAAGGTCCTTCAGGGCCAGCAGC
TCCACCAGGACCGGGTGTGGCGCCCGCAGGAGCTGTAACAATTTCAAGTCAAGATCTTCTCGTTAGGCTT
GATAGGGGAGTGCTGGCTCTTAGCGCACCACCAGGGCCAGCGACAGCTGGGGCTGCTGCCCCGAGAAGGG
CACCTCAAGCATCAGGACCTTCAACCCCTGGTTATAGGTGTCCAGAACCTCAATGTGCATTGGCTTTTGC
AAAGAAACATCAACTGAAAGTACATCTCTTAACACATGGCGGTGGGCAAGGACGTAGGCCTTTTAAATGT
CCCTTGGAAGGATGCGGCTGGGCTTTTACCACATCTTATAAACTGAAAAGACATCTCCAATCACATGATA
AACTCCGCCCATTTGGATGCCCTGTTGGCGGATGCGGGAAGAAGTTTACCACTGTGTACAATTTAAAAGC
TCATATGAAAGGGCATGAACAAGAATCTCTCTTTAAATGTGAAGTCTGTGCGGAACGGTTTCCTACCCAT
GCTAAACTTAGTAGCCATCAAAGATCCCATTTTGAACCTGAACGACCATATAAATGCGATTTCCCAGGGT
GCGAGAAAACCTTCATTACGGTTTCCGCACTTTTCTCACACAATAGGGCGCATTTTCGCGAGCAGGAATT
ATTCTCATGTTCTTTCCCCGGATGTTCTAAACAATACGACAAGGCTTGCCGTCTCAAGATCCATCTCCGC
TCCCACACCGGAGAGCGGCCTTTCATCTGCGATAGTGATAGTTGCGGATGGACGTTTACGAGTATGTCTA
AGTTGCTCCGGCATCGTCGTAAGCACGATGACGATCGCCGCTTCACATGTCCCGTTGAAGGGTGCGGCAA
GTCCTTTACACGGGCCGAACACTTGAAGGGACATAGTATTACACATCTCGGTACCAAACCTTTTGAATGC
CCAGTCGAGGGCTGCTGTGCACGGTTTTCAGCCAGATCTTCTCTTTATATCCATAGCAAGAAGCATGTTC
AAGACGTAGGCGCCCCTAAGAGTAGATGTCCGGTCAGCACATGTAATAGGCTGTTTACAAGTAAACATAG
TATGAAAGCCCATATGGTGAGGCAACATTCCCGAAGGCAGGACCTGCTGCCCCAACTTGAGGCGCCATCT
TCCTTGACGCCATCATCAGAGCTTTCCTCTCCTGGACAGAGCGAACTGACAAATATGGACCTGGCCGCCC
TTTTCAGCGATACTCCCGCTAACGCCTCTGGCTCCGCCGGCGGAAGCGACGAAGCGCTTAATAGCGGCAT
ACTTACCATCGATGTGACAAGCGTTTCAAGTTCCCTCGGCGGCAATCTGCCCGCCAACAACTCTAGTCTG
GGCCCAATGGAGCCTTTGGTGCTTGTTGCGCATTCCGACATCCCACCTTCCCTTGATTCACCCTTGGTGT
TGGGTACTGCCGCGACTGTGCTTCAACAAGGATCCTTTTCAGTTGACGATGTACAAACGGTTTCAGCCGG
CGCTCTTGGGTGCCTTGTTGCACTCCCTATGAAGAATCTCTCTGATGATCCGCTCGCCCTGACTAGCAAC
AGCAATCTCGCTGCCCACATAACTACGCCAACAAGCAGCTCTACTCCTAGGGAGAACGCTAGCGTTCCTG
AGTTATTAGCGCCCATTAAAGTTGAACCCGATTCCCCCTCACGACCCGGTGCGGTCGGTCAACAAGAGGG
GTCTCACGGATTGCCACAATCAACTCTGCCATCTCCCGCCGAACAACATGGAGCTCAAGATACCGAATTA
AGCGCTGGTACAGGGAATTTCTACCTGGAGTCTGGCGGTAGCGCTCGCACAGACTATCGCGCAATCCAGC
TTGCTAAAGAGAAGAAACAACGGGGTGCCGGAAGTAACGCTGGGGCAAGTCAAAGCACACAACGGAAGAT
CAAGGAAGGTAAGATGTCTCCACCTCACTTTCACGCATCCCAAAATTCTTGGCTGTGCGGATCACTTGTA
GTCCCTTCCGGCGGGCGCCCAGGCCCTGCACCGGCAGCCGGAGTCCAATGTGGAGCCCAAGGGGTGCAAG
TGCAATTGGTACAAGACGATCCAAGCGGAGAGGGCGTGTTGCCTTCTGCTAGAGGTCCCGCGACATTTCT
GCCTTTTCTTACAGTAGATCTCCCAGTATATGTGCTGCAAGAAGTCCTGCCAAGCAGCGGCGGTCCCGCG
GGCCCCGAAGCTACACAATTTCCCGGCAGTACAATTAATTTGCAAGACCTTCAATGA
