>Addgene plasmid #219350 | SFFV-ZXDC-Brd 441 | depositor partial sequence | sequence record 428531 | Barcode sequence
TGTACACTCAGTCTAGCGCT
